>Addgene plasmid #67050 | pCellFree_G03 BATF3 | addgene partial sequence | sequence record 118873 | EGFP-N 5'-CGTCGCCGTCCAGCTCGACCAG-3'
TTGCTTGTGCCGTGGTGATGGTGGTGATGGTGGTGACCAGAGGTGCCCATGGTTTCACTTACGTGTTTAA
TGTCTTTACAGACTTTATACATTACTGTCATGGTTAAATAAAATAAAATAAAATAAAATAAAATAAAATA
AAATAAAATAAAATAAAATAAAATAAACTTAAGATGTCCCTATAGTGAGTCGTATTAGACGTCAGGTGGC
ACTTTTCGGGGAAATGTGCGCGGAACCCCTATTTGTTTATTTTTCTAAATACATTCAAATATGTATCCGC
TCATGAGACAATAACCCTGATAAATGCTTCAATAATATTGAAAAAGGAAGAGTATGAGTATTCAACATTT
CCGTGTCGCCCTTATTCCCTTTTTTGCGGCATTTTGCCTTCCTGTTTTTGCTCACCCAGAAACGCTGGTG
AAAGTAAAAGATGCTGAAGATCAGTTGGGTGCACGAGTGGGTTACATCGAACTGGATCTCAACAGCGGTA
AGATCCTTGAGAGTTTTCGCCCCGAAGAACGTTTTCCAATGATGAGCACTTTTAAAGTTCTGCTATGTGG
CGCGGTATTATCCCGTATTGACGCCGGGCAAGAGCAACTCGGTCGCCGCATACACTATTCTCAGAATGAC
TTGGTTGAGTACTCACCAGTCACAGAAAAGCATCTTACGGATGGCATGACAGTAAGAGAATTATGCAGTG
CTGCCATAACCATGAGTGATAACACTGCGGCCAACTTACTTCTGACAACGATCGGAGGACCGAAGGAGCT
AACCGC
