>Addgene plasmid #67050 | pCellFree_G03 BATF3 | addgene partial sequence | sequence record 119818 | T7term 5'-GCTAGTTATTGCTCAGCGG-3'
GGGACCACGCGTACCCAACACACGGACACATGCACGAACACGCATGCAGAGAGATCATACATCATCTATA
GAGAAGTACACGTAAAAGTAAGACTCGTCGTCTGCCAGCTACAACCGAGAAGGCGACGTGAAAGGAACAA
GAAAGGAGGAGGAGGGCGGCCGCTTACACCACTTTGTACAAGAAAGTTGGCAATCGGGGCAAGCAGCCGG
CCACAGGGTCCGGCCGGGGAGGCACTGGCACAAAGTTCATAGGGCAGAGCAGCAGCGGGCACATCTTCTC
GTGCTCCTTCAGTGCCTCTGTCAGGTGCTTCAGCTCCTCTGTCAGCTTCCCGATCTCTCTCCGCAGCATG
GTGTTTTCTTGCTCCAGGCTCTCATATTCCTCATGGAGCTTGTCAGCCTTCTGGGTCTGCTTCTTCCGAC
TTCTCTGAGCAGCAACTCGGTTTTTTTCTCTCCTTCGGACCTTCCTGTCATCATCCTCAGGGCTCTGCTG
CTGCGGCTGCGGCTGCGGCTGGTTCCCGGGCGCCGCGACGCTCCTCTGCAGGACGCTGCCGGCGGCCGGG
AGCCCTTGCGACATGGTGCCAACTTTTTTGTACAAACTTGTCGGACCCTGGAAGAGCACCTCCAGCTTGT
ATAGCTCGTCCATGCCGAGAGTGATCCCGGCGGCGGTCACGAACTCCAGCAGGACCATGTGATCGCGCTT
CTCGTTGGGGTCTTTGCTCAGGGCGGACTGGGTGCTCAGGTAGTGGTTGTCGGGCAGCAGCACGGGGCCG
TCGCCGATGGGGGTGTTCTGCTGGTAGTGGTCGGCGAGCTGCACGCTGCCGTCCTCGATGTTGTGGCGGA
TCTTGAAGTTCACCTTGATGCCGTTCTTCTGCTTGTCGGCCATGATATAGACGTTGTGGCTGTTGTAGTT
GTACTCCAGCTTGTGCCC
