>Addgene plasmid #67050 | pCellFree_G03 BATF3 | addgene partial sequence | sequence record 119821 | EGFP-C 5'-CATGGTCCTGCTGGAGTTCGTG-3'
GACGAGCTATACAAGCTGGAGGTGCTCTTCCAGGGTCCGACAAGTTTGTACAAAAAAGTTGGCACCATGT
CGCAAGGGCTCCCGGCCGCCGGCAGCGTCCTGCAGAGGAGCGTCGCGGCGCCCGGGAACCAGCCGCAGCC
GCAGCCGCAGCAGCAGAGCCCTGAGGATGATGACAGGAAGGTCCGAAGGAGAGAAAAAAACCGAGTTGCT
GCTCAGAGAAGTCGGAAGAAGCAGACCCAGAAGGCTGACAAGCTCCATGAGGAATATGAGAGCCTGGAGC
AAGAAAACACCATGCTGCGGAGAGAGATCGGGAAGCTGACAGAGGAGCTGAAGCACCTGACAGAGGCACT
GAAGGAGCACGAGAAGATGTGCCCGCTGCTGCTCTGCCCTATGAACTTTGTGCCAGTGCCTCCCCGGCCG
GACCCTGTGGCCGGCTGCTTGCCCCGATTGCCAACTTTCTTGTACAAAGTGGTGTAAGCGGCCGCCCTCC
TCCTCCTTTCTTGTTCCTTTCACGTCGCCTTCTCGGTTGTAGCTGGCAGACGACGAGTCTTACTTTTACG
TGTACTTCTCTATAGATGATGTATGATCTCTCTGCATGCGTGTTCGTGCATGTGTCCGTGTGTTGGGTAC
GCGTGGTACCCTGCAGGAAGGAAGCTGAGTTGGCTGCTGCCACCGCTGAGCAATAACTAGTAATTACTAG
CATAACCCCTTGGGGCCTCTAAACGGGTCTTGAGGGGGTTTTTTGCTGAAAGGAGGACAGCTGATGATTG
TCATGCTTGCCATCTGTTTTCTTGCAAGGTCAGAGGAATTCGTAATCATGGTCATAGCTGTTTCCTGTGT
GAAATTGTTATCCGCTCACAATTCCACACAACATACGAGCCGGAAGCATAAAGTGTAAAGCCTGGGGTGC
CTAATGAGTGAGCTAACTCACATTAATTGCGTTGCGCTCACTGCCCGCTTTCCAGTCGGGAAACCTGTCG
TGCCAGCTGCATT
