[The description below was written by a language model from this plasmid's Addgene catalogue record.]
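Description:
pCellFree_G03 BATF3 is a cell-free protein expression plasmid built on the pCellFree_G03 backbone. It carries the human BATF3 open reading frame, which encodes basic leucine zipper transcriptional factor ATF-like 3 (also known as JDP1, JUNDM1 or SNFT). The plasmid is maintained in E. coli as a high-copy construct under ampicillin selection. The record gives no feature table, so the origin of replication and any translation-enhancing leader sequences in the backbone are not stated.

The insert was introduced by Gateway recombination, so the coding sequence is expected to be flanked by att recombination scars, as is usual for Gateway expression clones. Transcription is driven by a T7 promoter. This lets T7 RNA polymerase produce the template mRNA, either in a coupled transcription–translation reaction or as a separate in vitro transcription step. The listed 3′ sequencing primer suggests that a T7 terminator lies downstream of the insert.

The backbone supplies two N-terminal tags, a His tag and EGFP, so BATF3 is made as a His- and EGFP-tagged fusion protein. The His tag allows affinity capture or detection of the product. The EGFP moiety gives a direct fluorescent readout of yield and of the integrity of the translated product, without the need for purification.

According to the record, the construct serves as a standard for benchmarking cell-free expression. It comes from a study that compared the performance of four cell-free protein expression systems, where a tagged human protein like this one acts as a test substrate.
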