Addgene plasmid #67050: pCellFree_G03 BATF3
Purpose: Standard for cell-free expression benchmarking.
Depositing lab: Kirill Alexandrov. Depositing organization: University of Queensland. Publication: Performance benchmarking of four cell-free protein expression systems. Gagoski D, Polinkovsky ME, Mureev S, Kunert A, Johnston W, Gambin Y, Alexandrov K. Biotechnol Bioeng. 2015 Aug 24. doi: 10.1002/bit.25814. PubMed 26301602.
Backbone
  Vector backbone: pCellFree_G03
  Vector type: Cell-free expression
Growth in bacteria
  Bacterial resistance: Ampicillin, 100 μg/mL
  Growth temperature: 37°C
  Growth strain: DH5alpha
  Copy number: High Copy
Gene/Insert
  Gene/Insert name: BATF3 (alt name: Basic leucine zipper transcriptional factor ATF-like 3)
  Species: H. sapiens (human)
  Entrez Gene: BATF3 (a.k.a. JDP1, JUNDM1, SNFT)
  Promoter: T7
  Tag / fusion protein: His (N terminal on backbone); EGFP (N terminal on backbone)
  Cloning method: Gateway Cloning
  Sequencing primers: 5′ EGFP-C; 3′ T7 terminal
Terms and licenses: Academic/Nonprofit Terms; Industry Terms: Not Available to Industry
How to cite: pCellFree_G03 BATF3 was a gift from Kirill Alexandrov (Addgene plasmid # 67050 ; http://n2t.net/addgene:67050 ; RRID:Addgene_67050)
